Addgene plasmid #108245: Fuw-dCas9-Tet1CD-P2A-BFP
Purpose: Lentiviral vector to express dCas9-Tet1CD-P2A-tagBFP
Depositing lab: Rudolf Jaenisch. Depositing organization: Whitehead Institute for Biomedical Research. Publication: Rescue of Fragile X Syndrome Neurons by DNA Methylation Editing of the FMR1 Gene. Liu XS, Wu H, Krzisch M, Wu X, Graef J, Muffat J, Hnisz D, Li CH, Yuan B, Xu C, Li Y, Vershkov D, Cacace A, Young RA, Jaenisch R. Cell. 2018 Feb 8. pii: S0092-8674(18)30049-7. doi: 10.1016/j.cell.2018.01.012. PubMed 29456084.
Backbone
  Vector backbone: Fuw
  Backbone size w/o insert (bp): 9216
  Total vector size (bp): 16359
  Modifications to backbone: Fuw-AscI-EcoRI-HA-P2A-tagBFP
  Vector type: Mammalian Expression, Lentiviral
  Selectable markers: Zeo marker is outside the LTRs and will not be packaged into virus
Growth in bacteria
  Bacterial resistance: Ampicillin, 100 μg/mL
  Growth temperature: 30°C
  Growth strain: NEB Stable
  Copy number: High Copy
Gene/Insert
  Gene/Insert name: dCas9-Tet1CD-HA-P2A-BFP
  Species: Synthetic
  Insert size (bp): 7143
  Mutation: dCas9-D10A, dCas9-H840A
  Promoter: Ubc
  Tag / fusion protein: HA
  Cloning method: Restriction Enzyme; 5′ cloning site AscI (not destroyed); 3′ cloning site EcoRI (not destroyed)
  Sequencing primers: 5′ aactatgcgctcggg; 3′ taaagcagcgtatcc
Terms and licenses: Academic/Nonprofit Terms; Industry Terms: Not Available to Industry
How to cite: Fuw-dCas9-Tet1CD-P2A-BFP was a gift from Rudolf Jaenisch (Addgene plasmid # 108245 ; http://n2t.net/addgene:108245 ; RRID:Addgene_108245)
