[The description below was written by a language model from this plasmid's Addgene catalogue record and pLannotate feature annotations shown in this document.]
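Description:
Fuw-dCas9-Tet1CD-P2A-BFP is a lentiviral mammalian expression vector of about 16.3 kb, built on a Fuw backbone modified to carry an AscI–EcoRI cloning site followed by HA, P2A and TagBFP. It is propagated in E. coli through a high-copy ColE1/pUC-type origin with ampicillin resistance, and an f1 origin is also present. A chimeric CMV enhancer/promoter fused to a truncated HIV-1 5' LTR drives genomic RNA production in packaging cells. The transfer cassette also contains the Ψ packaging signal, a gag fragment, the RRE, cPPT/CTS, WPRE and a truncated 3' LTR followed by a bGH polyadenylation signal. An SV40/EM7-driven bleomycin/Zeocin resistance cassette lies outside the LTRs, so it is not packaged into virus and cannot be used to select transduced cells.

The payload is expressed from the human ubiquitin C promoter as a single open reading frame. It encodes catalytically inactive Streptococcus pyogenes Cas9 (D10A and H840A), an SV40 nuclear localisation signal, and a fragment of human TET1 corresponding to its catalytic domain. The record lists an HA tag on the fusion, although the feature table does not annotate it separately. A P2A peptide then separates TagBFP, so blue fluorescence reports cells expressing the editor without the fluorophore being fused to it. TET1 oxidises 5-methylcytosine as the first step of active demethylation. When dCas9 is directed to a locus by a guide RNA supplied separately (none is annotated on this plasmid), the fusion can therefore erase DNA methylation at that site. The associated publication applied this kind of methylation editing to the FMR1 gene in fragile X syndrome neurons.
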