Features (pLannotate 1.2.2; 35 found; start..end, strand, type, name):
     36..88      -  misc_feature   bom (fragment): basis of mobility region from pBR322
    243..622     +  enhancer       CMV enhancer: human cytomegalovirus immediate early enhancer
    623..822     +  promoter       CMV promoter: human cytomegalovirus (CMV) immediate early promoter
    840..1020    +  LTR            5' LTR (truncated): truncated 5' long terminal repeat (LTR) from HIV-1
   1067..1192    +  misc_feature   HIV-1 Ψ: packaging signal of human immunodeficiency virus type 1
   1176..1539    +  CDS            HIV-1 gag (fragment): gag protein from human immunodeficiency virus 1; gag
   1685..1918    +  misc_feature   RRE: The Rev response element (RRE) of HIV-1 allows for Rev-dependent mRNA export from the nucleus to the cytoplasm.
   2295..2395    +  CDS            Rev (fragment): human immunodeficiency virus 1 (HIV-1) Rev protein; rev; enhances nuclear export of unspliced and incompletely spliced viral mRNAs
   2445..2562    +  misc_feature   cPPT/CTS: central polypurine tract and central termination sequence of HIV-1
   2627..3838    +  promoter       UbC promoter: human ubiquitin C promoter
   3849..3872    -  misc_feature   MCS (fragment): pUC18/19 multiple cloning site
   3895..7998    +  CDS            cas9: CAS9_STRP1 - Also known as csn1 From Streptococcus pyogenes serotype M1.
   8014..8034    +  CDS            SV40 NLS: nuclear localization signal of SV40 (simian virus 40) large T antigen
   8089..10242   +  CDS            TET1 (fragment): TET1_HUMAN - Also known as CXXC6, KIAA1676, LCX. Experimental evidence at protein level: Swiss-Prot protein existence level 1. Dioxygenase that catalyzes the conversion of the modified genomic base 5-methylcytosine (5mC) into 5-hydroxymethylcytosine (5hmC) and plays a key role in active DNA demethylation. Also mediates subsequent conversion of 5hmC into 5-formylcytosine (5fC), and conversion of 5fC to 5-carboxylcytosine (5caC). Conversion of 5mC into 5hmC, 5fC and 5caC probably constitutes the first step in cytosine demethylation. Methylation at the C5 position of cytosine bases is an epigenet
  10279..10331   +  CDS            P2A (fragment): 2A peptide from porcine teschovirus-1 polyprotein Eukaryotic ribosomes fail to insert a peptide bond between the Gly and Pro residues, yielding separate polypeptides.
  10336..11034   +  CDS            TagBFP: TagBFP is a basic (constitutively fluorescent) blue fluorescent protein published in 2008, derived from Entacmaea quadricolor. It is reported to be a very rapidly-maturing monomer with very low acid sensitivity.
  11038..11056   +  misc_feature   MCS (fragment): pBluescript multiple cloning site
  11056..11644   +  misc_feature   WPRE: woodchuck hepatitis virus posttranscriptional regulatory element
  11581..12162   +  CDS            nef (fragment): NEF_HV1H2 - Experimental evidence at protein level: Swiss-Prot protein existence level 1. Extracellular Nef protein targets CD4(+) T-lymphocytes for apoptosis by interacting with CXCR4 surface receptors. From Human immunodeficiency virus type 1 group M subtype B (isolate HXB2) (HIV-1).
  12169..12349   +  LTR            5' LTR (truncated): truncated 5' long terminal repeat (LTR) from HIV-1
  12381..12605   +  polyA_signal   bGH poly(A) signal: bovine growth hormone polyadenylation signal
  12609..12630   +  promoter       SV40 promoter (fragment): SV40 enhancer and early promoter
  12651..13079   +  rep_origin     f1 ori (sequence partly withheld): f1 bacteriophage origin of replication; arrow indicates direction of (+) strand synthesis
  13132..13342   +  promoter       SV40 promoter: SV40 early promoter
  13398..13445   +  promoter       EM7 promoter: synthetic bacterial promoter&nbsp
  13464..13838   +  CDS            BleoR: antibiotic-binding protein; Sh ble from Streptoalloteichus hindustanus; confers resistance to bleomycin, phleomycin, and Zeocin™
  13848..13973   +  CDS            ble (fragment): BLE_KLEPN - Experimental evidence at protein level: Swiss-Prot protein existence level 1. Binding protein with a strong affinity to the bleomycin family of antibiotics. Binds to CL990; an antimitotic-antibiotic compound. From Klebsiella pneumoniae.
  13968..14089   +  polyA_signal   SV40 poly(A) signal: SV40 polyadenylation signal
  14160..14182   -  protein_bind   lac operator (fragment): The lac repressor binds to the lac operator to inhibit transcription in E. coli. This inhibition can be relieved by adding lactose or isopropyl-β-D-thiogalactopyranoside (IPTG). lac repressor encoded by lacI
  14186..14216   -  promoter       lac promoter: promoter for the E. coli lac operon
  14231..14252   -  protein_bind   CAP binding site: CAP binding activates transcription in the presence of cAMP. E. coli catabolite activator protein
  14265..14357   -  CDS            lacI (fragment): lac repressor; lacI; The lac repressor binds to the lac operator to inhibit transcription in E. coli. This inhibition can be relieved by adding lactose or isopropyl-β-D-thiogalactopyranoside (IPTG).
  14540..15128   -  rep_origin     ori: high-copy-number ColE1/pMB1/pBR322/pUC origin of replication
  15299..16159   -  CDS            AmpR: β-lactamase; bla; confers resistance to ampicillin, carbenicillin, and related antibiotics
  16160..16264   -  promoter       AmpR promoter: bla
>Addgene plasmid #108245 | Fuw-dCas9-Tet1CD-P2A-BFP | addgene full sequence | sequence record 207911 | Addgene NGS Result
CTGACGTCGACGGATCGGGAGATCTCCCGATCCCCTATGGTGCACTCTCAGTACAATCTGCTCTGATGCC
GCATAGTTAAGCCAGTATCTGCTCCCTGCTTGTGTGTTGGAGGTCGCTGAGTAGTGCGCGAGCAAAATTT
AAGCTACAACAAGGCAAGGCTTGACCGACAATTGCATGAAGAATCTGCTTAGGGTTAGGCGTTTTGCGCT
GCTTCGCGATGTACGGGCCAGATATACGCGTTGACATTGATTATTGACTAGTTATTAATAGTAATCAATT
ACGGGGTCATTAGTTCATAGCCCATATATGGAGTTCCGCGTTACATAACTTACGGTAAATGGCCCGCCTG
GCTGACCGCCCAACGACCCCCGCCCATTGACGTCAATAATGACGTATGTTCCCATAGTAACGCCAATAGG
GACTTTCCATTGACGTCAATGGGTGGAGTATTTACGGTAAACTGCCCACTTGGCAGTACATCAAGTGTAT
CATATGCCAAGTACGCCCCCTATTGACGTCAATGACGGTAAATGGCCCGCCTGGCATTATGCCCAGTACA
TGACCTTATGGGACTTTCCTACTTGGCAGTACATCTACGTATTAGTCATCGCTATTACCATGGTGATGCG
GTTTTGGCAGTACATCAATGGGCGTGGATAGCGGTTTGACTCACGGGGATTTCCAAGTCTCCACCCCATT
GACGTCAATGGGAGTTTGTTTTGGCACCAAAATCAACGGGACTTTCCAAAATGTCGTAACAACTCCGCCC
CATTGACGCAAATGGGCGGTAGGCGTGTACGGTGGGAGGTCTATATAAGCAGCGCGTTTTGCCTGTACTG
GGTCTCTCTGGTTAGACCAGATCTGAGCCTGGGAGCTCTCTGGCTAACTAGGGAACCCACTGCTTAAGCC
TCAATAAAGCTTGCCTTGAGTGCTTCAAGTAGTGTGTGCCCGTCTGTTGTGTGACTCTGGTAACTAGAGA
TCCCTCAGACCCTTTTAGTCAGTGTGGAAAATCTCTAGCAGTGGCGCCCGAACAGGGACTTGAAAGCGAA
AGGGAAACCAGAGGAGCTCTCTCGACGCAGGACTCGGCTTGCTGAAGCGCGCACGGCAAGAGGCGAGGGG
CGGCGACTGGTGAGTACGCCAAAAATTTTGACTAGCGGAGGCTAGAAGGAGAGAGATGGGTGCGAGAGCG
TCAGTATTAAGCGGGGGAGAATTAGATCGCGATGGGAAAAAATTCGGTTAAGGCCAGGGGGAAAGAAAAA
ATATAAATTAAAACATATAGTATGGGCAAGCAGGGAGCTAGAACGATTCGCAGTTAATCCTGGCCTGTTA
GAAACATCAGAAGGCTGTAGACAAATACTGGGACAGCTACAACCATCCCTTCAGACAGGATCAGAAGAAC
TTAGATCATTATATAATACAGTAGCAACCCTCTATTGTGTGCATCAAAGGATAGAGATAAAAGACACCAA
GGAAGCTTTAGACAAGATAGAGGAAGAGCAAAACAAAAGTAAGACCACCGCACAGCAAGCGGCCGCTGAT
CTTCAGACCTGGAGGAGGAGATATGAGGGACAATTGGAGAAGTGAATTATATAAATATAAAGTAGTAAAA
ATTGAACCATTAGGAGTAGCACCCACCAAGGCAAAGAGAAGAGTGGTGCAGAGAGAAAAAAGAGCAGTGG
GAATAGGAGCTTTGTTCCTTGGGTTCTTGGGAGCAGCAGGAAGCACTATGGGCGCAGCGTCAATGACGCT
GACGGTACAGGCCAGACAATTATTGTCTGGTATAGTGCAGCAGCAGAACAATTTGCTGAGGGCTATTGAG
GCGCAACAGCATCTGTTGCAACTCACAGTCTGGGGCATCAAGCAGCTCCAGGCAAGAATCCTGGCTGTGG
AAAGATACCTAAAGGATCAACAGCTCCTGGGGATTTGGGGTTGCTCTGGAAAACTCATTTGCACCACTGC
TGTGCCTTGGAATGCTAGTTGGAGTAATAAATCTCTGGAACAGATTTGGAATCACACGACCTGGATGGAG
TGGGACAGAGAAATTAACAATTACACAAGCTTAATACACTCCTTAATTGAAGAATCGCAAAACCAGCAAG
AAAAGAATGAACAAGAATTATTGGAATTAGATAAATGGGCAAGTTTGTGGAATTGGTTTAACATAACAAA
TTGGCTGTGGTATATAAAATTATTCATAATGATAGTAGGAGGCTTGGTAGGTTTAAGAATAGTTTTTGCT
GTACTTTCTATAGTGAATAGAGTTAGGCAGGGATATTCACCATTATCGTTTCAGACCCACCTCCCAACCC
CGAGGGGACCCGACAGGCCCGAAGGAATAGAAGAAGAAGGTGGAGAGAGAGACAGAGACAGATCCATTCG
ATTAGTGAACGGATCGGCACTGCGTGCGCCAATTCTGCAGACAAATGGCAGTATTCATCCACAATTTTAA
AAGAAAAGGGGGGATTGGGGGGTACAGTGCAGGGGAAAGAATAGTAGACATAATAGCAACAGACATACAA
ACTAAAGAATTACAAAAACAAATTACAAAAATTCAAAATTTTCGGGTTTATTACAGGGACAGCAGAGATC
CAGTTTGGTTAATTAACCCGTGTCGGCTCCAGATCTGGCCTCCGCGCCGGGTTTTGGCGCCTCCCGCGGG
CGCCCCCCTCCTCACGGCGAGCGCTGCCACGTCAGACGAAGGGCGCAGCGAGCGTCCTGATCCTTCCGCC
CGGACGCTCAGGACAGCGGCCCGCTGCTCATAAGACTCGGCCTTAGAACCCCAGTATCAGCAGAAGGACA
TTTTAGGACGGGACTTGGGTGACTCTAGGGCACTGGTTTTCTTTCCAGAGAGCGGAACAGGCGAGGAAAA
GTAGTCCCTTCTCGGCGATTCTGCGGAGGGATCTCCGTGGGGCGGTGAACGCCGATGATTATATAAGGAC
GCGCCGGGTGTGGCACAGCTAGTTCCGTCGCAGCCGGGATTTGGGTCGCGGTTCTTGTTTGTGGATCGCT
GTGATCGTCACTTGGTGAGTAGCGGGCTGCTGGGCTGGCCGGGGCTTTCGTGGCCGCCGGGCCGCTCGGT
GGGACGGAAGCGTGTGGAGAGACCGCCAAGGGCTGTAGTCTGGGTCCGCGAGCAAGGTTGCCCTGAACTG
GGGGTTGGGGGGAGCGCAGCAAAATGGCGGCTGTTCCCGAGTCTTGAATGGAAGACGCTTGTGAGGCGGG
CTGTGAGGTCGTTGAAACAAGGTGGGGGGCATGGTGGGCGGCAAGAACCCAAGGTCTTGAGGCCTTCGCT
AATGCGGGAAAGCTCTTATTCGGGTGAGATGGGCTGGGGCACCATCTGGGGACCCTGACGTGAAGTTTGT
CACTGACTGGAGAACTCGGTTTGTCGTCTGTTGCGGGGGCGGCAGTTATGGCGGTGCCGTTGGGCAGTGC
ACCCGTACCTTTGGGAGCGCGCGCCCTCGTCGTGTCGTGACGTCACCCGTTCTGTTGGCTTATAATGCAG
GGTGGGGCCACCTGCCGGTAGGTGTGCGGTAGGCTTTTCTCCGTCGCAGGACGCAGGGTTCGGGCCTAGG
GTAGGCTCTCCTGAATCGACAGGCGCCGGACCTCTGGTGAGGGGAGGGATAAGTGAGGCGTCAGTTTCTT
TGGTCGGTTTTATGTACCTATCTTCTTAAGTAGCTGAAGCTCCGGTTTTGAACTATGCGCTCGGGGTTGG
CGAGTGTGTTTTGTGAAGTTTTTTAGGCACCTTTTGAAATGTAATCATTTGGGTCAATATGTAATTTTCA
GTGTTAGACTAGTAAATTGTCCGCTAAATTCTGGCCGTTTTTGGCTTTTTTGTTAGACGAAGCTTGGGCT
GCAGGTCGACTCTAGAGGATCCAGTTAACCTCGAGGGCGCGCCCATGGACAAGAAGTATTCTATCGGACT
GGCCATCGGGACTAATAGCGTCGGGTGGGCCGTGATCACTGACGAGTACAAGGTGCCCTCTAAGAAGTTC
AAGGTGCTCGGGAACACCGACCGGCATTCCATCAAGAAAAATCTGATCGGAGCTCTCCTCTTTGATTCAG
GGGAGACCGCTGAAGCAACCCGCCTCAAGCGGACTGCTAGACGGCGGTACACCAGGAGGAAGAACCGGAT
TTGTTACCTTCAAGAGATATTCTCCAACGAAATGGCAAAGGTCGACGACAGCTTCTTCCATAGGCTGGAA
GAATCATTCCTCGTGGAAGAGGATAAGAAGCATGAACGGCATCCCATCTTCGGTAATATCGTCGACGAGG
TGGCCTATCACGAGAAATACCCAACCATCTACCATCTTCGCAAAAAGCTGGTGGACTCAACCGACAAGGC
AGACCTCCGGCTTATCTACCTGGCCCTGGCCCACATGATCAAGTTCAGAGGCCACTTCCTGATCGAGGGC
GACCTCAATCCTGACAATAGCGATGTGGATAAACTGTTCATCCAGCTGGTGCAGACTTACAACCAGCTCT
TTGAAGAGAACCCCATCAATGCAAGCGGAGTCGATGCCAAGGCCATTCTGTCAGCCCGGCTGTCAAAGAG
CCGCAGACTTGAGAATCTTATCGCTCAGCTGCCGGGTGAAAAGAAAAATGGACTGTTCGGGAACCTGATT
GCTCTTTCACTTGGGCTGACTCCCAATTTCAAGTCTAATTTCGACCTGGCAGAGGATGCCAAGCTGCAAC
TGTCCAAGGACACCTATGATGACGATCTCGACAACCTCCTGGCCCAGATCGGTGACCAATACGCCGACCT
TTTCCTTGCTGCTAAGAATCTTTCTGACGCCATCCTGCTGTCTGACATTCTCCGCGTGAACACTGAAATC
ACCAAGGCCCCTCTTTCAGCTTCAATGATTAAGCGGTATGATGAGCACCACCAGGACCTGACCCTGCTTA
AGGCACTCGTCCGGCAGCAGCTTCCGGAGAAGTACAAGGAAATCTTCTTTGACCAGTCAAAGAATGGATA
CGCCGGCTACATCGACGGAGGTGCCTCCCAAGAGGAATTTTATAAGTTTATCAAACCTATCCTTGAGAAG
ATGGACGGCACCGAAGAGCTCCTCGTGAAACTGAATCGGGAGGATCTGCTGCGGAAGCAGCGCACTTTCG
ACAATGGGAGCATTCCCCACCAGATCCATCTTGGGGAGCTTCACGCCATCCTTCGGCGCCAAGAGGACTT
CTACCCCTTTCTTAAGGACAACAGGGAGAAGATTGAGAAAATTCTCACTTTCCGCATCCCCTACTACGTG
GGACCCCTCGCCAGAGGAAATAGCCGGTTTGCTTGGATGACCAGAAAGTCAGAAGAAACTATCACTCCCT
GGAACTTCGAAGAGGTGGTGGACAAGGGAGCCAGCGCTCAGTCATTCATCGAACGGATGACTAACTTCGA
TAAGAACCTCCCCAATGAGAAGGTCCTGCCGAAACATTCCCTGCTCTACGAGTACTTTACCGTGTACAAC
GAGCTGACCAAGGTGAAATATGTCACCGAAGGGATGAGGAAGCCCGCATTCCTGTCAGGCGAACAAAAGA
AGGCAATTGTGGACCTTCTGTTCAAGACCAATAGAAAGGTGACCGTGAAGCAGCTGAAGGAGGACTATTT
CAAGAAAATTGAATGCTTCGACTCTGTGGAGATTAGCGGGGTCGAAGATCGGTTCAACGCAAGCCTGGGT
ACCTACCATGATCTGCTTAAGATCATCAAGGACAAGGATTTTCTGGACAATGAGGAGAACGAGGACATCC
TTGAGGACATTGTCCTGACTCTCACTCTGTTCGAGGACCGGGAAATGATCGAGGAGAGGCTTAAGACCTA
CGCCCATCTGTTCGACGATAAAGTGATGAAGCAACTTAAACGGAGAAGATATACCGGATGGGGACGCCTT
AGCCGCAAACTCATCAACGGAATCCGGGACAAACAGAGCGGAAAGACCATTCTTGATTTCCTTAAAAGCG
ACGGATTCGCTAATCGCAACTTCATGCAACTTATCCATGATGATTCCCTGACCTTTAAGGAGGACATCCA
GAAGGCCCAAGTGTCTGGACAAGGTGACTCACTGCACGAGCATATCGCAAATCTGGCTGGTTCACCCGCT
ATTAAGAAGGGTATTCTCCAGACCGTGAAAGTCGTGGACGAGCTGGTCAAGGTGATGGGTCGCCATAAAC
CAGAGAACATTGTCATCGAGATGGCCAGGGAAAACCAGACTACCCAGAAGGGACAGAAGAACAGCAGGGA
GCGGATGAAAAGAATTGAGGAAGGGATTAAGGAGCTCGGGTCACAGATCCTTAAAGAGCACCCGGTGGAA
AACACCCAGCTTCAGAATGAGAAGCTCTATCTGTACTACCTTCAAAATGGACGCGATATGTATGTGGACC
AAGAGCTTGATATCAACAGGCTCTCAGACTACGACGTGGACGCCATCGTCCCTCAGAGCTTCCTCAAAGA
CGACTCAATTGACAATAAGGTGCTGACTCGCTCAGACAAGAACCGGGGAAAGTCAGATAACGTGCCCTCA
GAGGAAGTCGTGAAAAAGATGAAGAACTATTGGCGCCAGCTTCTGAACGCAAAGCTGATCACTCAGCGGA
AGTTCGACAATCTCACTAAGGCTGAGAGGGGCGGACTGAGCGAACTGGACAAAGCAGGATTCATTAAACG
GCAACTTGTGGAGACTCGGCAGATTACTAAACATGTCGCCCAAATCCTTGACTCACGCATGAATACCAAG
TACGACGAAAACGACAAACTTATCCGCGAGGTGAAGGTGATTACCCTGAAGTCCAAGCTGGTCAGCGATT
TCAGAAAGGACTTTCAATTCTACAAAGTGCGGGAGATCAATAACTATCATCATGCTCATGACGCATATCT
GAATGCCGTGGTGGGAACCGCCCTGATCAAGAAGTACCCAAAGCTGGAAAGCGAGTTCGTGTACGGAGAC
TACAAGGTCTACGACGTGCGCAAGATGATTGCCAAATCTGAGCAGGAGATCGGAAAGGCCACCGCAAAGT
ACTTCTTCTACAGCAACATCATGAATTTCTTCAAGACCGAAATCACCCTTGCAAACGGTGAGATCCGGAA
GAGGCCGCTCATCGAGACTAATGGGGAGACTGGCGAAATCGTGTGGGACAAGGGCAGAGATTTCGCTACC
GTGCGCAAAGTGCTTTCTATGCCTCAAGTGAACATCGTGAAGAAAACCGAGGTGCAAACCGGAGGCTTTT
CTAAGGAATCAATCCTCCCCAAGCGCAACTCCGACAAGCTCATTGCAAGGAAGAAGGATTGGGACCCTAA
GAAGTACGGCGGATTCGATTCACCAACTGTGGCTTATTCTGTCCTGGTCGTGGCTAAGGTGGAAAAAGGA
AAGTCTAAGAAGCTCAAGAGCGTGAAGGAACTGCTGGGTATCACCATTATGGAGCGCAGCTCCTTCGAGA
AGAACCCAATTGACTTTCTCGAAGCCAAAGGTTACAAGGAAGTCAAGAAGGACCTTATCATCAAGCTCCC
AAAGTATAGCCTGTTCGAACTGGAGAATGGGCGGAAGCGGATGCTCGCCTCCGCTGGCGAACTTCAGAAG
GGTAATGAGCTGGCTCTCCCCTCCAAGTACGTGAATTTCCTCTACCTTGCAAGCCATTACGAGAAGCTGA
AGGGGAGCCCCGAGGACAACGAGCAAAAGCAACTGTTTGTGGAGCAGCATAAGCATTATCTGGACGAGAT
CATTGAGCAGATTTCCGAGTTTTCTAAACGCGTCATTCTCGCTGATGCCAACCTCGATAAAGTCCTTAGC
GCATACAATAAGCACAGAGACAAACCAATTCGGGAGCAGGCTGAGAATATCATCCACCTGTTCACCCTCA
CCAATCTTGGTGCCCCTGCCGCATTCAAGTACTTCGACACCACCATCGACCGGAAACGCTATACCTCCAC
CAAAGAAGTGCTGGACGCCACCCTCATCCACCAGAGCATCACCGGACTTTACGAAACTCGGATTGACCTC
TCACAGCTCGGAGGGGATGGTGGCGGAGGCTCGCCAAAAAAGAAGAGAAAGGTAGACCCAAAGAAAAAAC
GAAAAGTAGATCCGAAAAAGAAGAGGAAGGTGGGATCCCTGCCCACCTGCAGCTGTCTTGATCGAGTTAT
ACAAAAAGACAAAGGCCCATATTATACACACCTTGGGGCAGGACCAAGTGTTGCTGCTGTCAGGGAAATC
ATGGAGAATAGGTATGGTCAAAAAGGAAACGCAATAAGGATAGAAATAGTAGTGTACACCGGTAAAGAAG
GGAAAAGCTCTCATGGGTGTCCAATTGCTAAGTGGGTTTTAAGAAGAAGCAGTGATGAAGAAAAAGTTCT
TTGTTTGGTCCGGCAGCGTACAGGCCACCACTGTCCAACTGCTGTGATGGTGGTGCTCATCATGGTGTGG
GATGGCATCCCTCTTCCAATGGCCGACCGGCTATACACAGAGCTCACAGAGAATCTAAAGTCATACAATG
GGCACCCTACCGACAGAAGATGCACCCTCAATGAAAATCGTACCTGTACATGTCAAGGAATTGATCCAGA
GACTTGTGGAGCTTCATTCTCTTTTGGCTGTTCATGGAGTATGTACTTTAATGGCTGTAAGTTTGGTAGA
AGCCCAAGCCCCAGAAGATTTAGAATTGATCCAAGCTCTCCCTTACATGAAAAAAACCTTGAAGATAACT
TACAGAGTTTGGCTACACGATTAGCTCCAATTTATAAGCAGTATGCTCCAGTAGCTTACCAAAATCAGGT
GGAATATGAAAATGTTGCCCGAGAATGTCGGCTTGGCAGCAAGGAAGGTCGACCCTTCTCTGGGGTCACT
GCTTGCCTGGACTTCTGTGCTCATCCCCACAGGGACATTCACAACATGAATAATGGAAGCACTGTGGTTT
GTACCTTAACTCGAGAAGATAACCGCTCTTTGGGTGTTATTCCTCAAGATGAGCAGCTCCATGTGCTACC
TCTTTATAAGCTTTCAGACACAGATGAGTTTGGCTCCAAGGAAGGAATGGAAGCCAAGATCAAATCTGGG
GCCATCGAGGTCCTGGCACCCCGCCGCAAAAAAAGAACGTGTTTCACTCAGCCTGTTCCCCGTTCTGGAA
AGAAGAGGGCTGCGATGATGACAGAGGTTCTTGCACATAAGATAAGGGCAGTGGAAAAGAAACCTATTCC
CCGAATCAAGCGGAAGAATAACTCAACAACAACAAACAACAGTAAGCCTTCGTCACTGCCAACCTTAGGG
AGTAACACTGAGACCGTGCAACCTGAAGTAAAAAGTGAAACCGAACCCCATTTTATCTTAAAAAGTTCAG
ACAACACTAAAACTTATTCGCTGATGCCATCCGCTCCTCACCCAGTGAAAGAGGCATCTCCAGGCTTCTC
CTGGTCCCCGAAGACTGCTTCAGCCACACCAGCTCCACTGAAGAATGACGCAACAGCCTCATGCGGGTTT
TCAGAAAGAAGCAGCACTCCCCACTGTACGATGCCTTCGGGAAGACTCAGTGGTGCCAATGCTGCAGCTG
CTGATGGCCCTGGCATTTCACAGCTTGGCGAAGTGGCTCCTCTCCCCACCCTGTCTGCTCCTGTGATGGA
GCCCCTCATTAATTCTGAGCCTTCCACTGGTGTGACTGAGCCGCTAACGCCTCATCAGCCAAACCACCAG
CCCTCCTTCCTCACCTCTCCTCAAGACCTTGCCTCTTCTCCAATGGAAGAAGATGAGCAGCATTCTGAAG
CAGATGAGCCTCCATCAGACGAACCCCTATCTGATGACCCCCTGTCACCTGCTGAGGAGAAATTGCCCCA
CATTGATGAGTATTGGTCAGACAGTGAGCACATCTTTTTGGATGCAAATATTGGTGGGGTGGCCATCGCA
CCTGCTCACGGCTCGGTTTTGATTGAGTGTGCCCGGCGAGAGCTGCACGCTACCACTCCTGTTGAGCACC
CCAACCGTAATCATCCAACCCGCCTCTCCCTTGTCTTTTACCAGCACAAAAACCTAAATAAGCCCCAACA
TGGTTTTGAACTAAACAAGATTAAGTTTGAGGCTAAAGAAGCTAAGAATAAGAAAATGAAGGCCTCAGAG
CAAAAAGACCAGGCAGCTAATGAAGGTCCAGAACAGTCCTCTGAAGTAAATGAATTGAACCAAATTCCTT
CTCATAAAGCATTAACATTAACCCATGACAATGTTGTCACCGTGTCCCCTTATGCTCTCACACACGTTGC
GGGGCCCTATAACCATTGGGTCGAATTCGCATACCCCTACGACGTCCCCGACTACGCCGCCACGAACTTC
TCTCTGTTAAAGCAAGCAGGAGATGTTGAAGAAAACCCCGGGCCTATGAGCGAGCTGATTAAGGAGAACA
TGCACATGAAGCTGTACATGGAGGGCACCGTGGACAACCATCACTTCAAGTGCACATCCGAGGGCGAAGG
CAAGCCCTACGAGGGCACCCAGACCATGAGAATCAAGGTGGTCGAGGGCGGCCCTCTCCCCTTCGCCTTC
GACATCCTGGCTACTAGCTTCCTCTACGGCAGCAAGACCTTCATCAACCACACCCAGGGCATCCCCGACT
TCTTCAAGCAGTCCTTCCCTGAGGGCTTCACATGGGAGAGAGTCACCACATACGAAGACGGGGGCGTGCT
GACCGCTACCCAGGACACCAGCCTCCAGGACGGCTGCCTCATCTACAACGTCAAGATCAGAGGGGTGAAC
TTCACATCCAACGGCCCTGTGATGCAGAAGAAAACACTCGGCTGGGAGGCCTTCACCGAGACGCTGTACC
CCGCTGACGGCGGCCTGGAAGGCAGAAACGACATGGCCCTGAAGCTCGTGGGCGGGAGCCATCTGATCGC
AAACATCAAGACCACATATAGATCCAAGAAACCCGCTAAGAACCTCAAGATGCCTGGCGTCTACTATGTG
GACTACAGACTGGAAAGAATCAAGGAGGCCAACAACGAGACCTACGTCGAGCAGCACGAGGTGGCAGTGG
CCAGATACTGCGACCTCCCTAGCAAACTGGGGCACAAGCTTAATTGAGATATCAAGCTTATCGATAATCA
ACCTCTGGATTACAAAATTTGTGAAAGATTGACTGGTATTCTTAACTATGTTGCTCCTTTTACGCTATGT
GGATACGCTGCTTTAATGCCTTTGTATCATGCTATTGCTTCCCGTATGGCTTTCATTTTCTCCTCCTTGT
ATAAATCCTGGTTGCTGTCTCTTTATGAGGAGTTGTGGCCCGTTGTCAGGCAACGTGGCGTGGTGTGCAC
TGTGTTTGCTGACGCAACCCCCACTGGTTGGGGCATTGCCACCACCTGTCAGCTCCTTTCCGGGACTTTC
GCTTTCCCCCTCCCTATTGCCACGGCGGAACTCATCGCCGCCTGCCTTGCCCGCTGCTGGACAGGGGCTC
GGCTGTTGGGCACTGACAATTCCGTGGTGTTGTCGGGGAAATCATCGTCCTTTCCTTGGCTGCTCGCCTG
TGTTGCCACCTGGATTCTGCGCGGGACGTCCTTCTGCTACGTCCCTTCGGCCCTCAATCCAGCGGACCTT
CCTTCCCGCGGCCTGCTGCCGGCTCTGCGGCCTCTTCCGCGTCTTCGCCTTCGCCCTCAGACGAGTCGGA
TCTCCCTTTGGGCCGCCTCCCCGCATCGATACCGTCGACCTCGAGACCTAGAAAAACATGGAGCAATCAC
AAGTAGCAATACAGCAGCTACCAATGCTGATTGTGCCTGGCTAGAAGCACAAGAGGAGGAGGAGGTGGGT
TTTCCAGTCACACCTCAGGTACCTTTAAGACCAATGACTTACAAGGCAGCTGTAGATCTTAGCCACTTTT
TAAAAGAAAAGGGGGGACTGGAAGGGCTAATTCACTCCCAACGAAGACAAGATATCCTTGATCTGTGGAT
CTACCACACACAAGGCTACTTCCCTGATTGGCAGAACTACACACCAGGGCCAGGGATCAGATATCCACTG
ACCTTTGGATGGTGCTACAAGCTAGTACCAGTTGAGCAAGAGAAGGTAGAAGAAGCCAATGAAGGAGAGA
ACACCCGCTTGTTACACCCTGTGAGCCTGCATGGGATGGATGACCCGGAGAGAGAAGTATTAGAGTGGAG
GTTTGACAGCCGCCTAGCATTTCATCACATGGCCCGAGAGCTGCATCCGGACTGTACTGGGTCTCTCTGG
TTAGACCAGATCTGAGCCTGGGAGCTCTCTGGCTAACTAGGGAACCCACTGCTTAAGCCTCAATAAAGCT
TGCCTTGAGTGCTTCAAGTAGTGTGTGCCCGTCTGTTGTGTGACTCTGGTAACTAGAGATCCCTCAGACC
CTTTTAGTCAGTGTGGAAAATCTCTAGCAGGGCCCGTTTAAACCCGCTGATCAGCCTCGACTGTGCCTTC
TAGTTGCCAGCCATCTGTTGTTTGCCCCTCCCCCGTGCCTTCCTTGACCCTGGAAGGTGCCACTCCCACT
GTCCTTTCCTAATAAAATGAGGAAATTGCATCGCATTGTCTGAGTAGGTGTCATTCTATTCTGGGGGGTG
GGGTGGGGCAGGACAGCAAGGGGGAGGATTGGGAAGACAATAGCAGGCATGCTGGGGATGCGGTGGGCTC
TATGGCTTCTGAGGCGGAAAGAACCAGCTGGGGCTCTAGGGGGTATCCCC
[124 nt withheld, positions 12651-12774]
C
[91 nt withheld, positions 12776-12866]
A
[49 nt withheld, positions 12868-12916]
CCTTTGACGTTGGAGTCCACGTTCTTT
[37 nt withheld, positions 12944-12980]
ACCCTATCTCGGTCTATTCTTTTGATTTATAAGGGATTTTGCCGATTTCGGCCTATTGGTTAAAAAATGA
GCTGATTTAACAAAAATTTAACGCGAATTAATTCTGTGGAATGTGTGTCAGTTAGGGTGTGGAAAGTCCC
CAGGCTCCCCAGCAGGCAGAAGTATGCAAAGCATGCATCTCAATTAGTCAGCAACCATAGTCCCGCCCCT
AACTCCGCCCATCCCGCCCCTAACTCCGCCCAGTTCCGCCCATTCTCCGCCCCATGGCTGACTAATTTTT
TTTATTTATGCAGAGGCCGAGGCCGCCTCTGCCTCTGAGCTATTCCAGAAGTAGTGAGGAGGCTTTTTTG
GAGGCCTAGGCTTTTGCAAAAAGCTCCCGGGAGCTTGTATATCCATTTTCGGATCTGATCAGCACGTGTT
GACAATTAATCATCGGCATAGTATATCGGCATAGTATAATACGACAAGGTGAGGAACTAAACCATGGCCA
AGTTGACCAGTGCCGTTCCGGTGCTCACCGCGCGCGACGTCGCCGGAGCGGTCGAGTTCTGGACCGACCG
GCTCGGGTTCTCCCGGGACTTCGTGGAGGACGACTTCGCCGGTGTGGTCCGGGACGACGTGACCCTGTTC
ATCAGCGCGGTCCAGGACCAGGTGGTGCCGGACAACACCCTGGCCTGGGTGTGGGTGCGCGGCCTGGACG
AGCTGTACGCCGAGTGGTCGGAGGTCGTGTCCACGAACTTCCGGGACGCCTCCGGGCCGGCCATGACCGA
GATCGGCGAGCAGCCGTGGGGGCGGGAGTTCGCCCTGCGCGACCCGGCCGGCAACTGCGTGCACTTCGTG
GCCGAGGAGCAGGACTGACACGTGCTACGAGATTTCGATTCCACCGCCGCCTTCTATGAAAGGTTGGGCT
TCGGAATCGTTTTCCGGGACGCCGGCTGGATGATCCTCCAGCGCGGGGATCTCATGCTGGAGTTCTTCGC
CCACCCCAACTTGTTTATTGCAGCTTATAATGGTTACAAATAAAGCAATAGCATCACAAATTTCACAAAT
AAAGCATTTTTTTCACTGCATTCTAGTTGTGGTTTGTCCAAACTCATCAATGTATCTTATCATGTCTGTA
TACCGTCGACCTCTAGCTAGAGCTTGGCGTAATCATGGTCATAGCTGTTTCCTGTGTGAAATTGTTATCC
GCTCACAATTCCACACAACATACGAGCCGGAAGCATAAAGTGTAAAGCCTGGGGTGCCTAATGAGTGAGC
TAACTCACATTAATTGCGTTGCGCTCACTGCCCGCTTTCCAGTCGGGAAACCTGTCGTGCCAGCTGCATT
AATGAATCGGCCAACGCGCGGGGAGAGGCGGTTTGCGTATTGGGCGCTCTTCCGCTTCCTCGCTCACTGA
CTCGCTGCGCTCGGTCGTTCGGCTGCGGCGAGCGGTATCAGCTCACTCAAAGGCGGTAATACGGTTATCC
ACAGAATCAGGGGATAACGCAGGAAAGAACATGTGAGCAAAAGGCCAGCAAAAGGCCAGGAACCGTAAAA
AGGCCGCGTTGCTGGCGTTTTTCCATAGGCTCCGCCCCCCTGACGAGCATCACAAAAATCGACGCTCAAG
TCAGAGGTGGCGAAACCCGACAGGACTATAAAGATACCAGGCGTTTCCCCCTGGAAGCTCCCTCGTGCGC
TCTCCTGTTCCGACCCTGCCGCTTACCGGATACCTGTCCGCCTTTCTCCCTTCGGGAAGCGTGGCGCTTT
CTCATAGCTCACGCTGTAGGTATCTCAGTTCGGTGTAGGTCGTTCGCTCCAAGCTGGGCTGTGTGCACGA
ACCCCCCGTTCAGCCCGACCGCTGCGCCTTATCCGGTAACTATCGTCTTGAGTCCAACCCGGTAAGACAC
GACTTATCGCCACTGGCAGCAGCCACTGGTAACAGGATTAGCAGAGCGAGGTATGTAGGCGGTGCTACAG
AGTTCTTGAAGTGGTGGCCTAACTACGGCTACACTAGAAGAACAGTATTTGGTATCTGCGCTCTGCTGAA
GCCAGTTACCTTCGGAAAAAGAGTTGGTAGCTCTTGATCCGGCAAACAAACCACCGCTGGTAGCGGTGGT
TTTTTTGTTTGCAAGCAGCAGATTACGCGCAGAAAAAAAGGATCTCAAGAAGATCCTTTGATCTTTTCTA
CGGGGTCTGACGCTCAGTGGAACGAAAACTCACGTTAAGGGATTTTGGTCATGAGATTATCAAAAAGGAT
CTTCACCTAGATCCTTTTAAATTAAAAATGAAGTTTTAAATCAATCTAAAGTATATATGAGTAAACTTGG
TCTGACAGTTACCAATGCTTAATCAGTGAGGCACCTATCTCAGCGATCTGTCTATTTCGTTCATCCATAG
TTGCCTGACTCCCCGTCGTGTAGATAACTACGATACGGGAGGGCTTACCATCTGGCCCCAGTGCTGCAAT
GATACCGCGAGACCCACGCTCACCGGCTCCAGATTTATCAGCAATAAACCAGCCAGCCGGAAGGGCCGAG
CGCAGAAGTGGTCCTGCAACTTTATCCGCCTCCATCCAGTCTATTAATTGTTGCCGGGAAGCTAGAGTAA
GTAGTTCGCCAGTTAATAGTTTGCGCAACGTTGTTGCCATTGCTACAGGCATCGTGGTGTCACGCTCGTC
GTTTGGTATGGCTTCATTCAGCTCCGGTTCCCAACGATCAAGGCGAGTTACATGATCCCCCATGTTGTGC
AAAAAAGCGGTTAGCTCCTTCGGTCCTCCGATCGTTGTCAGAAGTAAGTTGGCCGCAGTGTTATCACTCA
TGGTTATGGCAGCACTGCATAATTCTCTTACTGTCATGCCATCCGTAAGATGCTTTTCTGTGACTGGTGA
GTACTCAACCAAGTCATTCTGAGAATAGTGTATGCGGCGACCGAGTTGCTCTTGCCCGGCGTCAATACGG
GATAATACCGCGCCACATAGCAGAACTTTAAAAGTGCTCATCATTGGAAAACGTTCTTCGGGGCGAAAAC
TCTCAAGGATCTTACCGCTGTTGAGATCCAGTTCGATGTAACCCACTCGTGCACCCAACTGATCTTCAGC
ATCTTTTACTTTCACCAGCGTTTCTGGGTGAGCAAAAACAGGAAGGCAAAATGCCGCAAAAAAGGGAATA
AGGGCGACACGGAAATGTTGAATACTCATACTCTTCCTTTTTCAATATTATTGAAGCATTTATCAGGGTT
ATTGTCTCATGAGCGGATACATATTTGAATGTATTTAGAAAAATAAACAAATAGGGGTTCCGCGCACATT
TCCCCGAAAAGTGCCAC
